Addgene plasmid #110969: PF3D7_1352500-COMP-blac-flag-his
Purpose: Expresses pentamerised full-length protein ectodomain with no N-linked glycans in mammalian cells. Contains a C-terminal rat Cd4 d3+4 tag, COMP pentamerisation domain, flag- and 6xHis tags.
Depositing lab: Gavin Wright. Depositing organization: Wellcome Sanger Institute. Publication: Systematic Identification of Plasmodium Falciparum Sporozoite Membrane Protein Interactions Reveals an Essential Role for the p24 Complex in Host Infection. Knockel J, Dundas K, Yang ASP, Galaway F, Metcalf T, Gemert GV, Sauerwein RW, Rayner JC, Billker O, Wright GJ. Mol Cell Proteomics. 2021;20:100038. doi: 10.1074/mcp.RA120.002432. Epub 2021 Jan 27. PubMed 33515807.
Backbone
  Vector backbone: pTT3
  Backbone manufacturer: pTT3 was obtained from Yves Durocher, National Research Council of Canada-Biotechnology Research Institute
  Backbone size w/o insert (bp): 7661
  Vector type: Mammalian Expression
Growth in bacteria
  Bacterial resistance: Ampicillin, 100 μg/mL
  Growth temperature: 37°C
  Growth strain: DH5alpha
  Copy number: Unknown
Gene/Insert
  Gene/Insert name: thioredoxin-related protein, putative (alt name: PF3D7_1352500)
  Species: Synthetic
  Insert size (bp): 444
  Mutation: All NXT/S sites mutated to NXA, where X is any amino acid except Proline
  Entrez Gene: PF3D7_1352500 (a.k.a. PF3D7_1352500, PF13_0272)
  Promoter: CMV
  Tag / fusion protein: Exogenous signal peptide of mouse origin (N terminal on insert); rat Cd4d3+4, beta-lactamase, triple FLAG tag, 6xHis tag (C terminal on insert)
  Cloning method: Restriction Enzyme; 5′ cloning site Not1 (not destroyed); 3′ cloning site Asc1 (not destroyed)
Terms and licenses: Academic/Nonprofit Terms; Industry Terms: Not Available to Industry
How to cite: PF3D7_1352500-COMP-blac-flag-his was a gift from Gavin Wright (Addgene plasmid # 110969 ; http://n2t.net/addgene:110969 ; RRID:Addgene_110969)
