[The description below was written by a language model from this plasmid's Addgene catalogue record and pLannotate feature annotations shown in this document.]
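Description:
PF3D7_1352500-COMP-blac-flag-his is a mammalian expression plasmid built on the pTT3 backbone, designed to secrete a pentameric, enzyme-tagged form of a Plasmodium falciparum protein ectodomain. It is propagated in E. coli through a high-copy ColE1/pUC-type origin with ampicillin selection (AmpR). The backbone also carries an Epstein-Barr virus oriP element, which supports episomal maintenance in cells that supply EBNA1. Residual lac promoter/operator fragments are backbone remnants.

Expression is driven by the CMV enhancer and promoter. These are followed by adenovirus-derived leader and splice sequences with a chimeric intron, and the transcript ends at a rabbit β-globin polyadenylation signal. The open reading frame begins with an exogenous mouse immunoglobulin heavy-chain signal peptide that directs secretion. Next comes the 444 bp synthetic insert encoding the putative thioredoxin-related protein PF3D7_1352500, cloned between retained NotI and AscI sites. All N-linked glycosylation sequons (NXT/S) in the insert were mutated to NXA, so the parasite protein is not aberrantly glycosylated by the mammalian host. The insert itself is not annotated in the feature tables, but it fits the gap between the signal sequence and the Cd4 fragment.

Downstream, the insert is fused to rat Cd4 domains 3+4, a coiled-coil fragment of cartilage oligomeric matrix protein (COMP) that pentamerises the protein, and a mature β-lactamase without its signal sequence. A 3xFLAG tag and a 6xHis tag follow; the His tag is listed in the catalogue but not annotated. Pentamerisation raises binding avidity, and β-lactamase can serve as an enzymatic reporter. This design suits use as a "prey" reagent for detecting weak extracellular protein interactions, consistent with the associated screen of sporozoite membrane protein interactions. The depositor and sequenced records differ by only two nucleotides in length and have identical annotations.
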