Features (pLannotate 1.2.2; 21 found; start..end, strand, type, name):
    184..273     +  intron         chimeric intron (fragment): chimera between introns from adenovirus and immunoglobulin heavy chain genes
    292..338     +  CDS            IgH signal sequence (fragment): signal sequence from the mouse immunoglobulin heavy chain variable region
    811..1422    +  CDS            Cd4 (fragment): CD4_RAT - Experimental evidence at protein level: Swiss-Prot protein existence level 1. Integral membrane glycoprotein that plays an essential role in the immune response and serves multiple functions in responses against both external and internal offenses. In T-cells, functions primarily as a coreceptor for MHC class II molecule:peptide complex. The antigens presented by class II peptides are derived from extracellular proteins while class I peptides are derived from cytosolic proteins. Interacts simultaneously with the T-cell receptor (TCR) and the MHC class II presented by antigen presenti
   1459..1626    +  CDS            COMP (fragment): COMP_HUMAN - Experimental evidence at protein level: Swiss-Prot protein existence level 1. May play a role in the structural integrity of cartilage via its interaction with other extracellular matrix proteins such as the collagens and fibronectin. Can mediate the interaction of chondrocytes with the cartilage extracellular matrix through interaction with cell surface integrin receptors. Could play a role in the pathogenesis of osteoarthritis. Potent suppressor of apoptosis in both primary chondrocytes and transformed cells. Suppresses apoptosis by blocking the activation of caspase-3 and by in
   1634..2421    +  CDS            bla(M) (fragment): β-lactamase lacking the signal sequence; bla(M); allows cytosolic expression of β-lactamase
   2428..2493    +  CDS            3xFLAG: three tandem FLAG® epitope tags, followed by an enterokinase cleavage site
   2555..2610    +  polyA_signal   β-globin poly(A) signal: rabbit β-globin polyadenylation signal (Gil and Proudfoot, 1987)
   3124..4805    -  rep_origin     oriP (fragment): Epstein-Barr virus oriP replication origin (Yates et al., 2000)
   4932..5036    +  promoter       AmpR promoter: bla
   5037..5897    +  CDS            AmpR: β-lactamase; bla; confers resistance to ampicillin, carbenicillin, and related antibiotics
   6068..6656    +  rep_origin     ori: high-copy-number ColE1/pMB1/pBR322/pUC origin of replication
   6839..6931    +  CDS            lacI (fragment): lac repressor; lacI; The lac repressor binds to the lac operator to inhibit transcription in E. coli. This inhibition can be relieved by adding lactose or isopropyl-β-D-thiogalactopyranoside (IPTG).
   6944..6965    +  protein_bind   CAP binding site: CAP binding activates transcription in the presence of cAMP. E. coli catabolite activator protein
   6980..7010    +  promoter       lac promoter: promoter for the E. coli lac operon
   7018..7034    +  protein_bind   lac operator: The lac repressor binds to the lac operator to inhibit transcription in E. coli. This inhibition can be relieved by adding lactose or isopropyl-β-D-thiogalactopyranoside (IPTG). lac repressor encoded by lacI
   7104..7120    +  promoter       tet promoter (fragment): E. coli promoter for tetracycline efflux protein gene
   7130..7155    -  CDS            bla(M) (fragment): β-lactamase lacking the signal sequence; bla(M); allows cytosolic expression of β-lactamase
   7329..7708    +  enhancer       CMV enhancer: human cytomegalovirus immediate early enhancer
   7710..7909    +  promoter       CMV promoter: human cytomegalovirus (CMV) immediate early promoter
   7977..8015    +  misc_feature   Ad SA (fragment): adenovirus major late transcript splice acceptor (Friedrich and Soriano, 1991)
   8048..153     -  CDS            PTP (fragment) (across the origin): TERM_ADE02 - Experimental evidence at protein level: Swiss-Prot protein existence level 1. Protein covalently bound to the viral DNA that acts as a primer for viral genomic replication by DNA strand displacement. Assembles on the viral origin of replication in an initiation complex with viral polymerase, DBP, host NFIA and host POU2F1/OCT1. During initiation, the polymerase covalently couples the first dCTP with Ser- 580 of pTP. The terminal protein stimulates the template activity over 20 fold compared to protein-free templates. Neo-synthesized viral genomes are linked to two preterminal prot
>Addgene plasmid #110969 | PF3D7_1352500-COMP-blac-flag-his | depositor full sequence | sequence record 208695 | PF3D7_1352500-COMP-blac-flag-his sequence 8104 bps
CTCGAGAAAGGCGTCTAACCAGTCACAGTCGCAAGGTAGGCTGAGCACCGTGGCGGGCGGCAGCGGGTGG
CGGTCGGGGTTGTTTCTGGCGGAGGTGCTGCTGATGATGTAATTAAAGTAGGCGGTCTTGAGACGGCGGA
TGGTCGAGGTGAGGTGTGGCAGGCTTGAGATCCAGCTGTTGGGGTGAGTACTCCCTCTCAAAAGCGGGCA
TTACTTCTGCGCTAAGATTGTCAGTTTCCAAAAACGAGGAGGATTTGATATTCACCTGGCCCGATCTGGC
CATACACTTGAGTGACAATGACATCCACTTTGCCTTTCTCTCCACAGGTGTCCACTCCCAGGTCCAAGTT
TGCCACCATGGAGTTTCAGACCCAGGTACTCATGTCCCTGCTGCTCTGCATGTCTGGTGCGGCCGCCCAG
GACGTGATCGAGCTGAACGACGCCAACTTCGAGAGCCTGACCCAGCTGAGCACCGGCAACACCGCCGGCA
GCTGGTTCATCAAGTTCTACGCCCCTTGGTGCAGCCACTGCAAGGCCATGAGCAAGACATGGGCCCAGCT
GGCCACCGAGCTGAAGGGCAAGATCAACGTGGCCAAGATCGACGTGACCCTGAACAGCAAGACCCGGAAG
CGGTTCAAGATCGAGGGCTTCCCCACCCTGCTGTACTTCAAGAACGGCAAGATGTACGACTACAAGAACC
ACGACAGATCCCTCGAGGCCTTCAAGAATTTCGTGCTCGAGACATACAAGAACGCCAAGGCCAGCGAGCC
TCCCAAGCCCCTGAACTACATGGATATCCTGAAGGACTTCCTGAACGAGGCCTTTCAGAACATCGACCGG
ATCTATAAGTACGCCTTCCCCGGCGCGCCGTCGACCTCCATCACGGCCTATAAGAGTGAGGGGGAGTCAG
CGGAGTTCTCCTTCCCACTCAACCTTGGAGAGGAAAGCCTGCAGGGAGAGTTGAGATGGAAGGCAGAGAA
GGCTCCTTCTTCCCAGTCCTGGATCACCTTCTCCCTAAAGAACCAAAAGGTGTCTGTGCAGAAGTCTACT
AGCAACCCCAAGTTCCAGCTGTCCGAAACGCTCCCACTCACCCTTCAGATACCCCAGGTCTCCCTTCAGT
TTGCTGGTTCTGGCAACCTGACCCTGACTCTGGACAGAGGGATACTGTATCAGGAAGTGAACCTGGTGGT
GATGAAAGTGACTCAGCCCGACAGCAACACTTTGACCTGTGAGGTGATGGGACCCACCTCACCCAAGATG
AGACTGATCTTGAAGCAGGAGAATCAGGAGGCCAGGGTCTCCAGGCAGGAGAAAGTGATTCAAGTGCAGG
CCCCTGAAGCAGGGGTGTGGCAATGTCTACTGAGTGAAGGTGAAGAGGTCAAGATGGACTCCAAGATCCA
GGTTTTATCCAAAGGGTTGAATTCCGGCGGCGGCTCCGGAGGCGGTACCGGTGGCGGCGACCTAGCCCCA
CAGATGCTTCGAGAACTCCAGGAGACTAATGCGGCGCTGCAAGACGTGAGAGAGCTCTTGCGACAGCAGG
TCAAGGAGATCACCTTCCTGAAGAATACGGTGATGGAATGTGACGCCTGCGGTCTAGACAGAAACCTGCC
TCCACTAGCACCTCTGGGCCCACACCCAGAAACGCTGGTGAAAGTAAAAGATGCTGAAGATCAGTTGGGT
GCACGAGTGGGTTACATCGAACTGGATCTCAACAGCGGTAAGATCCTTGAGAGTTTTCGCCCCGAAGAAC
GTTTTCCAATGATGAGCACTTTTAAAGTTCTGCTATGTGGCGCGGTATTATCCCGTATTGACGCCGGGCA
AGAGCAACTCGGTCGCCGCATACACTATTCTCAGAATGACTTGGTTGAGTACTCACCAGTCACAGAAAAG
CATCTTACGGATGGCATGACAGTAAGAGAATTATGCAGTGCTGCCATAACCATGAGTGATAACACTGCGG
CCAACTTACTTCTGACAACGATCGGAGGACCGAAGGAGCTAACCGCTTTTTTGCACAACATGGGGGATCA
TGTAACTCGCCTTGATCGTTGGGAACCGGAGCTGAATGAAGCCATACCAAACGACGAGCGTGACACCACG
ATGCCTGTAGCAATGGCAACAACGTTGCGCAAACTATTAACTGGCGAACTACTTACTCTAGCTTCCCGGC
AACAATTAATAGACTGGATGGAGGCGGATAAAGTTGCAGGACCACTTCTGCGCTCGGCCCTTCCGGCTGG
CTGGTTTATTGCTGATAAATCTGGAGCCGGTGAGCGTGGGTCTCGCGGTATCATTGCAGCACTGGGGCCA
GATGGTAAGCCCTCCCGTATCGTAGTTATCTACACGACGGGGAGTCAGGCAACTATGGATGAACGAAATA
GACAGATCGCTGAGATAGGTGCCTCACTGATTAAGCATTGGGGCCCTGACTACAAAGACCATGACGGTGA
TTATAAAGATCATGACATCGATTACAAGGATGACGATGACAAGGGCCCTCACCACCACCATCACCACTAA
TTAATTAAGGATCCCCCGACCTCGACCTCTGGCTAATAAAGGAAATTTATTTTCATTGCAATAGTGTGTT
GGAATTTTTTGTGTCTCTCACTCGGAAGGACATATGGGAGGGCAAATCATTTGGTCGAGATCCCTCGGAG
ATCTCTAGCTAGAGGATCGATCCCCGCCCCGGACGAACTAAACCTGACTACGACATCTCTGCCCCTTCTT
CGCGGGGCAGTGCATGTAATCCCTTCAGTTGGTTGGTACAACTTGCCAACTGGGCCCTGTTCCACATGTG
ACACGGGGGGGGACCAAACACAAAGGGGTTCTCTGACTGTAGTTGACATCCTTATAAATGGATGTGCACA
TTTGCCAACACTGAGTGGCTTTCATCCTGGAGCAGACTTTGCAGTCTGTGGACTGCAACACAACATTGCC
TTTATGTGTAACTCTTGGCTGAAGCTCTTACACCAATGCTGGGGGACATGTACCTCCCAGGGGCCCAGGA
AGACTACGGGAGGCTACACCAACGTCAATCAGAGGGGCCTGTGTAGCTACCGATAAGCGGACCCTCAAGA
GGGCATTAGCAATAGTGTTTATAAGGCCCCCTTGTTAACCCTAAACGGGTAGCATATGCTTCCCGGGTAG
TAGTATATACTATCCAGACTAACCCTAATTCAATAGCATATGTTACCCAACGGGAAGCATATGCTATCGA
ATTAGGGTTAGTAAAAGGGTCCTAAGGAACAGCGATATCTCCCACCCCATGAGCTGTCACGGTTTTATTT
ACATGGGGTCAGGATTCCACGAGGGTAGTGAACCATTTTAGTCACAAGGGCAGTGGCTGAAGATCAAGGA
GCGGGCAGTGAACTCTCCTGAATCTTCGCCTGCTTCTTCATTCTCCTTCGTTTAGCTAATAGAATAACTG
CTGAGTTGTGAACAGTAAGGTGTATGTGAGGTGCTCGAAAACAAGGTTTCAGGTGACGCCCCCAGAATAA
AATTTGGACGGGGGGTTCAGTGGTGGCATTGTGCTATGACACCAATATAACCCTCACAAACCCCTTGGGC
AATAAATACTAGTGTAGGAATGAAACATTCTGAATATCTTTAACAATAGAAATCCATGGGGTGGGGACAA
GCCGTAAAGACTGGATGTCCATCTCACACGAATTTATGGCTATGGGCAACACATAATCCTAGTGCAATAT
GATACTGGGGTTATTAAGATGTGTCCCAGGCAGGGACCAAGACAGGTGAACCATGTTGTTACACTCTATT
TGTAACAAGGGGAAAGAGAGTGGACGCCGACAGCAGCGGACTCCACTGGTTGTCTCTAACACCCCCGAAA
ATTAAACGGGGCTCCACGCCAATGGGGCCCATAAACAAAGACAAGTGGCCACTCTTTTTTTTGAAATTGT
GGAGTGGGGGCACGCGTCAGCCCCCACACGCCGCCCTGCGGTTTTGGACTGTAAAATAAGGGTGTAATAA
CTTGGCTGATTGTAACCCCGCTAACCACTGCGGTCAAACCACTTGCCCACAAAACCACTAATGGCACCCC
GGGGAATACCTGCATAAGTAGGTGGGCGGGCCAAGATAGGGGCGCGATTGCTGCGATCTGGAGGACAAAT
TACACACACTTGCGCCTGAGCGCCAAGCACAGGGTTGTTGGTCCTCATATTCACGAGGTCGCTGAGAGCA
CGGTGGGCTAATGTTGCCATGGGTAGCATATACTACCCAAATATCTGGATAGCATATGCTATCCTAATCT
ATATCTGGGTAGCATAGGCTATCCTAATCTATATCTGGGTAGCATATGCTATCCTAATCTATATCTGGGT
AGTATATGCTATCCTAATTTATATCTGGGTAGCATAGGCTATCCTAATCTATATCTGGGTAGCATATGCT
ATCCTAATCTATATCTGGGTAGTATATGCTATCCTAATCTGTATCCGGGTAGCATATGCTATCCTAATAG
AGATTAGGGTAGTATATGCTATCCTAATTTATATCTGGGTAGCATATACTACCCAAATATCTGGATAGCA
TATGCTATCCTAATCTATATCTGGGTAGCATATGCTATCCTAATCTATATCTGGGTAGCATAGGCTATCC
TAATCTATATCTGGGTAGCATATGCTATCCTAATCTATATCTGGGTAGTATATGCTATCCTAATTTATAT
CTGGGTAGCATAGGCTATCCTAATCTATATCTGGGTAGCATATGCTATCCTAATCTATATCTGGGTAGTA
TATGCTATCCTAATCTGTATCCGGGTAGCATATGCTATCCTCATGATAAGCTGTCAAACATGAGAATTTT
CTTGAAGACGAAAGGGCCTCGTGATACGCCTATTTTTATAGGTTAATGTCATGATAATAATGGTTTCTTA
GACGTCAGGTGGCACTTTTCGGGGAAATGTGCGCGGAACCCCTATTTGTTTATTTTTCTAAATACATTCA
AATATGTATCCGCTCATGAGACAATAACCCTGATAAATGCTTCAATAATATTGAAAAAGGAAGAGTATGA
GTATTCAACATTTCCGTGTCGCCCTTATTCCCTTTTTTGCGGCATTTTGCCTTCCTGTTTTTGCTCACCC
AGAAACGCTGGTGAAAGTAAAAGATGCTGAAGATCAGTTGGGTGCACGAGTGGGTTACATCGAACTGGAT
CTCAACAGCGGTAAGATCCTTGAGAGTTTTCGCCCCGAAGAACGTTTTCCAATGATGAGCACTTTTAAAG
TTCTGCTATGTGGCGCGGTATTATCCCGTGTTGACGCCGGGCAAGAGCAACTCGGTCGCCGCATACACTA
TTCTCAGAATGACTTGGTTGAGTACTCACCAGTCACAGAAAAGCATCTTACGGATGGCATGACAGTAAGA
GAATTATGCAGTGCTGCCATAACCATGAGTGATAACACTGCGGCCAACTTACTTCTGACAACGATCGGAG
GACCGAAGGAGCTAACCGCTTTTTTGCACAACATGGGGGATCATGTAACTCGCCTTGATCGTTGGGAACC
GGAGCTGAATGAAGCCATACCAAACGACGAGCGTGACACCACGATGCCTGCAGCAATGGCAACAACGTTG
CGCAAACTATTAACTGGCGAACTACTTACTCTAGCTTCCCGGCAACAATTAATAGACTGGATGGAGGCGG
ATAAAGTTGCAGGACCACTTCTGCGCTCGGCCCTTCCGGCTGGCTGGTTTATTGCTGATAAATCTGGAGC
CGGTGAGCGTGGGTCTCGCGGTATCATTGCAGCACTGGGGCCAGATGGTAAGCCCTCCCGTATCGTAGTT
ATCTACACGACGGGGAGTCAGGCAACTATGGATGAACGAAATAGACAGATCGCTGAGATAGGTGCCTCAC
TGATTAAGCATTGGTAACTGTCAGACCAAGTTTACTCATATATACTTTAGATTGATTTAAAACTTCATTT
TTAATTTAAAAGGATCTAGGTGAAGATCCTTTTTGATAATCTCATGACCAAAATCCCTTAACGTGAGTTT
TCGTTCCACTGAGCGTCAGACCCCGTAGAAAAGATCAAAGGATCTTCTTGAGATCCTTTTTTTCTGCGCG
TAATCTGCTGCTTGCAAACAAAAAAACCACCGCTACCAGCGGTGGTTTGTTTGCCGGATCAAGAGCTACC
AACTCTTTTTCCGAAGGTAACTGGCTTCAGCAGAGCGCAGATACCAAATACTGTTCTTCTAGTGTAGCCG
TAGTTAGGCCACCACTTCAAGAACTCTGTAGCACCGCCTACATACCTCGCTCTGCTAATCCTGTTACCAG
TGGCTGCTGCCAGTGGCGATAAGTCGTGTCTTACCGGGTTGGACTCAAGACGATAGTTACCGGATAAGGC
GCAGCGGTCGGGCTGAACGGGGGGTTCGTGCACACAGCCCAGCTTGGAGCGAACGACCTACACCGAACTG
AGATACCTACAGCGTGAGCTATGAGAAAGCGCCACGCTTCCCGAAGGGAGAAAGGCGGACAGGTATCCGG
TAAGCGGCAGGGTCGGAACAGGAGAGCGCACGAGGGAGCTTCCAGGGGGAAACGCCTGGTATCTTTATAG
TCCTGTCGGGTTTCGCCACCTCTGACTTGAGCGTCGATTTTTGTGATGCTCGTCAGGGGGGCGGAGCCTA
TGGAAAAACGCCAGCAACGCGGCCTTTTTACGGTTCCTGGCCTTTTGCTGGCCTTTTGCTCACATGTTCT
TTCCTGCGTTATCCCCTGATTCTGTGGATAACCGTATTACCGCCTTTGAGTGAGCTGATACCGCTCGCCG
CAGCCGAACGACCGAGCGCAGCGAGTCAGTGAGCGAGGAAGCGGAAGAGCGCCCAATACGCAAACCGCCT
CTCCCCGCGCGTTGGCCGATTCATTAATGCAGCTGGCACGACAGGTTTCCCGACTGGAAAGCGGGCAGTG
AGCGCAACGCAATTAATGTGAGTTAGCTCACTCATTAGGCACCCCAGGCTTTACACTTTATGCTTCCGGC
TCGTATGTTGTGTGGAATTGTGAGCGGATAACAATTTCACACAGGAAACAGCTATGACCATGATTACGCC
AAGCTCTAGCTAGAGGTCGACCAATTCTCATGTTTGACAGCTTATCATCGCAGATCCGGGCAACGTTGTT
GCCATTGCTGCAGGCGCAGAACTGGTAGGTATGGAAGATCTATACATTGAATCAATATTGGCAATTAGCC
ATATTAGTCATTGGTTATATAGCATAAATCAATATTGGCTATTGGCCATTGCATACGTTGTATCTATATC
ATAATATGTACATTTATATTGGCTCATGTCCAATATGACCGCCATGTTGACATTGATTATTGACTAGTTA
TTAATAGTAATCAATTACGGGGTCATTAGTTCATAGCCCATATATGGAGTTCCGCGTTACATAACTTACG
GTAAATGGCCCGCCTGGCTGACCGCCCAACGACCCCCGCCCATTGACGTCAATAATGACGTATGTTCCCA
TAGTAACGCCAATAGGGACTTTCCATTGACGTCAATGGGTGGAGTATTTACGGTAAACTGCCCACTTGGC
AGTACATCAAGTGTATCATATGCCAAGTCCGCCCCCTATTGACGTCAATGACGGTAAATGGCCCGCCTGG
CATTATGCCCAGTACATGACCTTACGGGACTTTCCTACTTGGCAGTACATCTACGTATTAGTCATCGCTA
TTACCATGGTGATGCGGTTTTGGCAGTACACCAATGGGCGTGGATAGCGGTTTGACTCACGGGGATTTCC
AAGTCTCCACCCCATTGACGTCAATGGGAGTTTGTTTTGGCACCAAAATCAACGGGACTTTCCAAAATGT
CGTAATAACCCCGCCCCGTTGACGCAAATGGGCGGTAGGCGTGTACGGTGGGAGGTCTATATAAGCAGAG
CTCGTTTAGTGAACCGTCAGATCCTCACTCTCTTCCGCATCGCTGTCTGCGAGGGCCAGCTGTTGGGCTC
GCGGTTGAGGACAAACTCTTCGCGGTCTTTCCAGTACTCTTGGATCGGAAACCCGTCGGCCTCCGAACGG
TACTCCGCCACCGAGGGACCTGAGCGAGTCCGCATCGACCGGATCGGAAAACCT
