Features (pLannotate 1.2.2; 21 found; start..end, strand, type, name):
    184..273     +  intron         chimeric intron (fragment): chimera between introns from adenovirus and immunoglobulin heavy chain genes
    292..338     +  CDS            IgH signal sequence (fragment): signal sequence from the mouse immunoglobulin heavy chain variable region
    811..1422    +  CDS            Cd4 (fragment): CD4_RAT - Experimental evidence at protein level: Swiss-Prot protein existence level 1. Integral membrane glycoprotein that plays an essential role in the immune response and serves multiple functions in responses against both external and internal offenses. In T-cells, functions primarily as a coreceptor for MHC class II molecule:peptide complex. The antigens presented by class II peptides are derived from extracellular proteins while class I peptides are derived from cytosolic proteins. Interacts simultaneously with the T-cell receptor (TCR) and the MHC class II presented by antigen presenti
   1459..1626    +  CDS            COMP (fragment): COMP_HUMAN - Experimental evidence at protein level: Swiss-Prot protein existence level 1. May play a role in the structural integrity of cartilage via its interaction with other extracellular matrix proteins such as the collagens and fibronectin. Can mediate the interaction of chondrocytes with the cartilage extracellular matrix through interaction with cell surface integrin receptors. Could play a role in the pathogenesis of osteoarthritis. Potent suppressor of apoptosis in both primary chondrocytes and transformed cells. Suppresses apoptosis by blocking the activation of caspase-3 and by in
   1634..2421    +  CDS            bla(M) (fragment): β-lactamase lacking the signal sequence; bla(M); allows cytosolic expression of β-lactamase
   2428..2493    +  CDS            3xFLAG: three tandem FLAG® epitope tags, followed by an enterokinase cleavage site
   2553..2608    +  polyA_signal   β-globin poly(A) signal: rabbit β-globin polyadenylation signal (Gil and Proudfoot, 1987)
   3122..4803    -  rep_origin     oriP (fragment): Epstein-Barr virus oriP replication origin (Yates et al., 2000)
   4930..5034    +  promoter       AmpR promoter: bla
   5035..5895    +  CDS            AmpR: β-lactamase; bla; confers resistance to ampicillin, carbenicillin, and related antibiotics
   6066..6654    +  rep_origin     ori: high-copy-number ColE1/pMB1/pBR322/pUC origin of replication
   6837..6929    +  CDS            lacI (fragment): lac repressor; lacI; The lac repressor binds to the lac operator to inhibit transcription in E. coli. This inhibition can be relieved by adding lactose or isopropyl-β-D-thiogalactopyranoside (IPTG).
   6942..6963    +  protein_bind   CAP binding site: CAP binding activates transcription in the presence of cAMP. E. coli catabolite activator protein
   6978..7008    +  promoter       lac promoter: promoter for the E. coli lac operon
   7016..7032    +  protein_bind   lac operator: The lac repressor binds to the lac operator to inhibit transcription in E. coli. This inhibition can be relieved by adding lactose or isopropyl-β-D-thiogalactopyranoside (IPTG). lac repressor encoded by lacI
   7102..7118    +  promoter       tet promoter (fragment): E. coli promoter for tetracycline efflux protein gene
   7128..7153    -  CDS            bla(M) (fragment): β-lactamase lacking the signal sequence; bla(M); allows cytosolic expression of β-lactamase
   7327..7706    +  enhancer       CMV enhancer: human cytomegalovirus immediate early enhancer
   7708..7907    +  promoter       CMV promoter: human cytomegalovirus (CMV) immediate early promoter
   7975..8013    +  misc_feature   Ad SA (fragment): adenovirus major late transcript splice acceptor (Friedrich and Soriano, 1991)
   8046..153     -  CDS            PTP (fragment) (across the origin): TERM_ADE02 - Experimental evidence at protein level: Swiss-Prot protein existence level 1. Protein covalently bound to the viral DNA that acts as a primer for viral genomic replication by DNA strand displacement. Assembles on the viral origin of replication in an initiation complex with viral polymerase, DBP, host NFIA and host POU2F1/OCT1. During initiation, the polymerase covalently couples the first dCTP with Ser- 580 of pTP. The terminal protein stimulates the template activity over 20 fold compared to protein-free templates. Neo-synthesized viral genomes are linked to two preterminal prot
>Addgene plasmid #110969 | PF3D7_1352500-COMP-blac-flag-his | addgene full sequence | sequence record 224251 | Addgene NGS Result
CTCGAGAAAGGCGTCTAACCAGTCACAGTCGCAAGGTAGGCTGAGCACCGTGGCGGGCGGCAGCGGGTGG
CGGTCGGGGTTGTTTCTGGCGGAGGTGCTGCTGATGATGTAATTAAAGTAGGCGGTCTTGAGACGGCGGA
TGGTCGAGGTGAGGTGTGGCAGGCTTGAGATCCAGCTGTTGGGGTGAGTACTCCCTCTCAAAAGCGGGCA
TTACTTCTGCGCTAAGATTGTCAGTTTCCAAAAACGAGGAGGATTTGATATTCACCTGGCCCGATCTGGC
CATACACTTGAGTGACAATGACATCCACTTTGCCTTTCTCTCCACAGGTGTCCACTCCCAGGTCCAAGTT
TGCCACCATGGAGTTTCAGACCCAGGTACTCATGTCCCTGCTGCTCTGCATGTCTGGTGCGGCCGCCCAG
GACGTGATCGAGCTGAACGACGCCAACTTCGAGAGCCTGACCCAGCTGAGCACCGGCAACACCGCCGGCA
GCTGGTTCATCAAGTTCTACGCCCCTTGGTGCAGCCACTGCAAGGCCATGAGCAAGACATGGGCCCAGCT
GGCCACCGAGCTGAAGGGCAAGATCAACGTGGCCAAGATCGACGTGACCCTGAACAGCAAGACCCGGAAG
CGGTTCAAGATCGAGGGCTTCCCCACCCTGCTGTACTTCAAGAACGGCAAGATGTACGACTACAAGAACC
ACGACAGATCCCTCGAGGCCTTCAAGAATTTCGTGCTCGAGACATACAAGAACGCCAAGGCCAGCGAGCC
TCCCAAGCCCCTGAACTACATGGATATCCTGAAGGACTTCCTGAACGAGGCCTTTCAGAACATCGACCGG
ATCTATAAGTACGCCTTCCCCGGCGCGCCGTCGACCTCCATCACGGCCTATAAGAGTGAGGGGGAGTCAG
CGGAGTTCTCCTTCCCACTCAACCTTGGAGAGGAAAGCCTGCAGGGAGAGTTGAGATGGAAGGCAGAGAA
GGCTCCTTCTTCCCAGTCCTGGATCACCTTCTCCCTAAAGAACCAAAAGGTGTCTGTGCAGAAGTCTACT
AGCAACCCCAAGTTCCAGCTGTCCGAAACGCTCCCACTCACCCTTCAGATACCCCAGGTCTCCCTTCAGT
TTGCTGGTTCTGGCAACCTGACCCTGACTCTGGACAGAGGGATACTGTATCAGGAAGTGAACCTGGTGGT
GATGAAAGTGACTCAGCCCGACAGCAACACTTTGACCTGTGAGGTGATGGGACCCACCTCACCCAAGATG
AGACTGATCTTGAAGCAGGAGAATCAGGAGGCCAGGGTCTCCAGGCAGGAGAAAGTGATTCAAGTGCAGG
CCCCTGAAGCAGGGGTGTGGCAATGTCTACTGAGTGAAGGTGAAGAGGTCAAGATGGACTCCAAGATCCA
GGTTTTATCCAAAGGGTTGAATTCCGGCGGCGGCTCCGGAGGCGGTACCGGTGGCGGCGACCTAGCCCCA
CAGATGCTTCGAGAACTCCAGGAGACTAATGCGGCGCTGCAAGACGTGAGAGAGCTCTTGCGACAGCAGG
TCAAGGAGATCACCTTCCTGAAGAATACGGTGATGGAATGTGACGCCTGCGGTCTAGACAGAAACCTGCC
TCCACTAGCACCTCTGGGCCCACACCCAGAAACGCTGGTGAAAGTAAAAGATGCTGAAGATCAGTTGGGT
GCACGAGTGGGTTACATCGAACTGGATCTCAACAGCGGTAAGATCCTTGAGAGTTTTCGCCCCGAAGAAC
GTTTTCCAATGATGAGCACTTTTAAAGTTCTGCTATGTGGCGCGGTATTATCCCGTATTGACGCCGGGCA
AGAGCAACTCGGTCGCCGCATACACTATTCTCAGAATGACTTGGTTGAGTACTCACCAGTCACAGAAAAG
CATCTTACGGATGGCATGACAGTAAGAGAATTATGCAGTGCTGCCATAACCATGAGTGATAACACTGCGG
CCAACTTACTTCTGACAACGATCGGAGGACCGAAGGAGCTAACCGCTTTTTTGCACAACATGGGGGATCA
TGTAACTCGCCTTGATCGTTGGGAACCGGAGCTGAATGAAGCCATACCAAACGACGAGCGTGACACCACG
ATGCCTGTAGCAATGGCAACAACGTTGCGCAAACTATTAACTGGCGAACTACTTACTCTAGCTTCCCGGC
AACAATTAATAGACTGGATGGAGGCGGATAAAGTTGCAGGACCACTTCTGCGCTCGGCCCTTCCGGCTGG
CTGGTTTATTGCTGATAAATCTGGAGCCGGTGAGCGTGGGTCTCGCGGTATCATTGCAGCACTGGGGCCA
GATGGTAAGCCCTCCCGTATCGTAGTTATCTACACGACGGGGAGTCAGGCAACTATGGATGAACGAAATA
GACAGATCGCTGAGATAGGTGCCTCACTGATTAAGCATTGGGGCCCTGACTACAAAGACCATGACGGTGA
TTATAAAGATCATGACATCGATTACAAGGATGACGATGACAAGGGCCCTCACCACCACCATCACCACTAA
TAATAAGGATCCCCCGACCTCGACCTCTGGCTAATAAAGGAAATTTATTTTCATTGCAATAGTGTGTTGG
AATTTTTTGTGTCTCTCACTCGGAAGGACATATGGGAGGGCAAATCATTTGGTCGAGATCCCTCGGAGAT
CTCTAGCTAGAGGATCGATCCCCGCCCCGGACGAACTAAACCTGACTACGACATCTCTGCCCCTTCTTCG
CGGGGCAGTGCATGTAATCCCTTCAGTTGGTTGGTACAACTTGCCAACTGGGCCCTGTTCCACATGTGAC
ACGGGGGGGGACCAAACACAAAGGGGTTCTCTGACTGTAGTTGACATCCTTATAAATGGATGTGCACATT
TGCCAACACTGAGTGGCTTTCATCCTGGAGCAGACTTTGCAGTCTGTGGACTGCAACACAACATTGCCTT
TATGTGTAACTCTTGGCTGAAGCTCTTACACCAATGCTGGGGGACATGTACCTCCCAGGGGCCCAGGAAG
ACTACGGGAGGCTACACCAACGTCAATCAGAGGGGCCTGTGTAGCTACCGATAAGCGGACCCTCAAGAGG
GCATTAGCAATAGTGTTTATAAGGCCCCCTTGTTAACCCTAAACGGGTAGCATATGCTTCCCGGGTAGTA
GTATATACTATCCAGACTAACCCTAATTCAATAGCATATGTTACCCAACGGGAAGCATATGCTATCGAAT
TAGGGTTAGTAAAAGGGTCCTAAGGAACAGCGATATCTCCCACCCCATGAGCTGTCACGGTTTTATTTAC
ATGGGGTCAGGATTCCACGAGGGTAGTGAACCATTTTAGTCACAAGGGCAGTGGCTGAAGATCAAGGAGC
GGGCAGTGAACTCTCCTGAATCTTCGCCTGCTTCTTCATTCTCCTTCGTTTAGCTAATAGAATAACTGCT
GAGTTGTGAACAGTAAGGTGTATGTGAGGTGCTCGAAAACAAGGTTTCAGGTGACGCCCCCAGAATAAAA
TTTGGACGGGGGGTTCAGTGGTGGCATTGTGCTATGACACCAATATAACCCTCACAAACCCCTTGGGCAA
TAAATACTAGTGTAGGAATGAAACATTCTGAATATCTTTAACAATAGAAATCCATGGGGTGGGGACAAGC
CGTAAAGACTGGATGTCCATCTCACACGAATTTATGGCTATGGGCAACACATAATCCTAGTGCAATATGA
TACTGGGGTTATTAAGATGTGTCCCAGGCAGGGACCAAGACAGGTGAACCATGTTGTTACACTCTATTTG
TAACAAGGGGAAAGAGAGTGGACGCCGACAGCAGCGGACTCCACTGGTTGTCTCTAACACCCCCGAAAAT
TAAACGGGGCTCCACGCCAATGGGGCCCATAAACAAAGACAAGTGGCCACTCTTTTTTTTGAAATTGTGG
AGTGGGGGCACGCGTCAGCCCCCACACGCCGCCCTGCGGTTTTGGACTGTAAAATAAGGGTGTAATAACT
TGGCTGATTGTAACCCCGCTAACCACTGCGGTCAAACCACTTGCCCACAAAACCACTAATGGCACCCCGG
GGAATACCTGCATAAGTAGGTGGGCGGGCCAAGATAGGGGCGCGATTGCTGCGATCTGGAGGACAAATTA
CACACACTTGCGCCTGAGCGCCAAGCACAGGGTTGTTGGTCCTCATATTCACGAGGTCGCTGAGAGCACG
GTGGGCTAATGTTGCCATGGGTAGCATATACTACCCAAATATCTGGATAGCATATGCTATCCTAATCTAT
ATCTGGGTAGCATAGGCTATCCTAATCTATATCTGGGTAGCATATGCTATCCTAATCTATATCTGGGTAG
TATATGCTATCCTAATTTATATCTGGGTAGCATAGGCTATCCTAATCTATATCTGGGTAGCATATGCTAT
CCTAATCTATATCTGGGTAGTATATGCTATCCTAATCTGTATCCGGGTAGCATATGCTATCCTAATAGAG
ATTAGGGTAGTATATGCTATCCTAATTTATATCTGGGTAGCATATACTACCCAAATATCTGGATAGCATA
TGCTATCCTAATCTATATCTGGGTAGCATATGCTATCCTAATCTATATCTGGGTAGCATAGGCTATCCTA
ATCTATATCTGGGTAGCATATGCTATCCTAATCTATATCTGGGTAGTATATGCTATCCTAATTTATATCT
GGGTAGCATAGGCTATCCTAATCTATATCTGGGTAGCATATGCTATCCTAATCTATATCTGGGTAGTATA
TGCTATCCTAATCTGTATCCGGGTAGCATATGCTATCCTCATGATAAGCTGTCAAACATGAGAATTTTCT
TGAAGACGAAAGGGCCTCGTGATACGCCTATTTTTATAGGTTAATGTCATGATAATAATGGTTTCTTAGA
CGTCAGGTGGCACTTTTCGGGGAAATGTGCGCGGAACCCCTATTTGTTTATTTTTCTAAATACATTCAAA
TATGTATCCGCTCATGAGACAATAACCCTGATAAATGCTTCAATAATATTGAAAAAGGAAGAGTATGAGT
ATTCAACATTTCCGTGTCGCCCTTATTCCCTTTTTTGCGGCATTTTGCCTTCCTGTTTTTGCTCACCCAG
AAACGCTGGTGAAAGTAAAAGATGCTGAAGATCAGTTGGGTGCACGAGTGGGTTACATCGAACTGGATCT
CAACAGCGGTAAGATCCTTGAGAGTTTTCGCCCCGAAGAACGTTTTCCAATGATGAGCACTTTTAAAGTT
CTGCTATGTGGCGCGGTATTATCCCGTGTTGACGCCGGGCAAGAGCAACTCGGTCGCCGCATACACTATT
CTCAGAATGACTTGGTTGAGTACTCACCAGTCACAGAAAAGCATCTTACGGATGGCATGACAGTAAGAGA
ATTATGCAGTGCTGCCATAACCATGAGTGATAACACTGCGGCCAACTTACTTCTGACAACGATCGGAGGA
CCGAAGGAGCTAACCGCTTTTTTGCACAACATGGGGGATCATGTAACTCGCCTTGATCGTTGGGAACCGG
AGCTGAATGAAGCCATACCAAACGACGAGCGTGACACCACGATGCCTGCAGCAATGGCAACAACGTTGCG
CAAACTATTAACTGGCGAACTACTTACTCTAGCTTCCCGGCAACAATTAATAGACTGGATGGAGGCGGAT
AAAGTTGCAGGACCACTTCTGCGCTCGGCCCTTCCGGCTGGCTGGTTTATTGCTGATAAATCTGGAGCCG
GTGAGCGTGGGTCTCGCGGTATCATTGCAGCACTGGGGCCAGATGGTAAGCCCTCCCGTATCGTAGTTAT
CTACACGACGGGGAGTCAGGCAACTATGGATGAACGAAATAGACAGATCGCTGAGATAGGTGCCTCACTG
ATTAAGCATTGGTAACTGTCAGACCAAGTTTACTCATATATACTTTAGATTGATTTAAAACTTCATTTTT
AATTTAAAAGGATCTAGGTGAAGATCCTTTTTGATAATCTCATGACCAAAATCCCTTAACGTGAGTTTTC
GTTCCACTGAGCGTCAGACCCCGTAGAAAAGATCAAAGGATCTTCTTGAGATCCTTTTTTTCTGCGCGTA
ATCTGCTGCTTGCAAACAAAAAAACCACCGCTACCAGCGGTGGTTTGTTTGCCGGATCAAGAGCTACCAA
CTCTTTTTCCGAAGGTAACTGGCTTCAGCAGAGCGCAGATACCAAATACTGTTCTTCTAGTGTAGCCGTA
GTTAGGCCACCACTTCAAGAACTCTGTAGCACCGCCTACATACCTCGCTCTGCTAATCCTGTTACCAGTG
GCTGCTGCCAGTGGCGATAAGTCGTGTCTTACCGGGTTGGACTCAAGACGATAGTTACCGGATAAGGCGC
AGCGGTCGGGCTGAACGGGGGGTTCGTGCACACAGCCCAGCTTGGAGCGAACGACCTACACCGAACTGAG
ATACCTACAGCGTGAGCTATGAGAAAGCGCCACGCTTCCCGAAGGGAGAAAGGCGGACAGGTATCCGGTA
AGCGGCAGGGTCGGAACAGGAGAGCGCACGAGGGAGCTTCCAGGGGGAAACGCCTGGTATCTTTATAGTC
CTGTCGGGTTTCGCCACCTCTGACTTGAGCGTCGATTTTTGTGATGCTCGTCAGGGGGGCGGAGCCTATG
GAAAAACGCCAGCAACGCGGCCTTTTTACGGTTCCTGGCCTTTTGCTGGCCTTTTGCTCACATGTTCTTT
CCTGCGTTATCCCCTGATTCTGTGGATAACCGTATTACCGCCTTTGAGTGAGCTGATACCGCTCGCCGCA
GCCGAACGACCGAGCGCAGCGAGTCAGTGAGCGAGGAAGCGGAAGAGCGCCCAATACGCAAACCGCCTCT
CCCCGCGCGTTGGCCGATTCATTAATGCAGCTGGCACGACAGGTTTCCCGACTGGAAAGCGGGCAGTGAG
CGCAACGCAATTAATGTGAGTTAGCTCACTCATTAGGCACCCCAGGCTTTACACTTTATGCTTCCGGCTC
GTATGTTGTGTGGAATTGTGAGCGGATAACAATTTCACACAGGAAACAGCTATGACCATGATTACGCCAA
GCTCTAGCTAGAGGTCGACCAATTCTCATGTTTGACAGCTTATCATCGCAGATCCGGGCAACGTTGTTGC
CATTGCTGCAGGCGCAGAACTGGTAGGTATGGAAGATCTATACATTGAATCAATATTGGCAATTAGCCAT
ATTAGTCATTGGTTATATAGCATAAATCAATATTGGCTATTGGCCATTGCATACGTTGTATCTATATCAT
AATATGTACATTTATATTGGCTCATGTCCAATATGACCGCCATGTTGACATTGATTATTGACTAGTTATT
AATAGTAATCAATTACGGGGTCATTAGTTCATAGCCCATATATGGAGTTCCGCGTTACATAACTTACGGT
AAATGGCCCGCCTGGCTGACCGCCCAACGACCCCCGCCCATTGACGTCAATAATGACGTATGTTCCCATA
GTAACGCCAATAGGGACTTTCCATTGACGTCAATGGGTGGAGTATTTACGGTAAACTGCCCACTTGGCAG
TACATCAAGTGTATCATATGCCAAGTCCGCCCCCTATTGACGTCAATGACGGTAAATGGCCCGCCTGGCA
TTATGCCCAGTACATGACCTTACGGGACTTTCCTACTTGGCAGTACATCTACGTATTAGTCATCGCTATT
ACCATGGTGATGCGGTTTTGGCAGTACACCAATGGGCGTGGATAGCGGTTTGACTCACGGGGATTTCCAA
GTCTCCACCCCATTGACGTCAATGGGAGTTTGTTTTGGCACCAAAATCAACGGGACTTTCCAAAATGTCG
TAATAACCCCGCCCCGTTGACGCAAATGGGCGGTAGGCGTGTACGGTGGGAGGTCTATATAAGCAGAGCT
CGTTTAGTGAACCGTCAGATCCTCACTCTCTTCCGCATCGCTGTCTGCGAGGGCCAGCTGTTGGGCTCGC
GGTTGAGGACAAACTCTTCGCGGTCTTTCCAGTACTCTTGGATCGGAAACCCGTCGGCCTCCGAACGGTA
CTCCGCCACCGAGGGACCTGAGCGAGTCCGCATCGACCGGATCGGAAAACCT
